Addgene plasmid #233342: KP.3.1.1
Purpose: expressing SARS-CoV-2 KP.3.1.1 spike protein for pseudovirus production
Depositing lab: David Nemazee. Depositing organization: Scripps California (The Scripps Research Institute).
Backbone
  Vector backbone: pcDNA3.3
  Backbone size w/o insert (bp): 5500
  Total vector size (bp): 9200
  Vector type: Mammalian Expression
Growth in bacteria
  Bacterial resistance: Ampicillin, 100 μg/mL
  Growth temperature: 37°C
  Growth strain: DH5alpha
  Copy number: High Copy
Gene/Insert
  Gene/Insert name: Spike (KP.3.1.1)
  Species: SARS-CoV-2
  Insert size (bp): 3800
  Mutation: S31del on the basis of KP.3
  Entrez Gene: S (a.k.a. GU280_gp02, spike glycoprotein)
  Promoter: CMV
  Cloning method: Ligation Independent Cloning
  Sequencing primers: 5′ CMV-F; 3′ TK_pA-R
Terms and licenses: Academic/Nonprofit Terms; Industry Terms: Not Available to Industry
How to cite: KP.3.1.1 was a gift from David Nemazee (Addgene plasmid # 233342 ; http://n2t.net/addgene:233342 ; RRID:Addgene_233342)
