[The description below was written by a language model from this plasmid's Addgene catalogue record and pLannotate feature annotations shown in this document.]
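Description:
KP.3.1.1 is a mammalian expression plasmid built on the pcDNA3.3 backbone that encodes the spike glycoprotein of the SARS-CoV-2 KP.3.1.1 variant, intended for producing spike-pseudotyped virus particles. The complete sequenced construct is about 9.2 kb. It is propagated in E. coli as a high-copy plasmid through a ColE1/pUC-type origin and selected with ampicillin via the β-lactamase gene and its native promoter. An f1 bacteriophage origin is also present, along with residual backbone fragments (lac promoter/operator, CAP site, partial lacI, a bom fragment) that have no evident role in the construct's function.

The payload is a spike open reading frame of roughly 3.8 kb, described as KP.3 spike carrying the additional S31 deletion that defines KP.3.1.1. It is driven by the human cytomegalovirus immediate early enhancer and promoter for strong constitutive transcription in mammalian cells, and transcripts are terminated by the herpes simplex virus thymidine kinase polyadenylation signal. No epitope tags or reporters are annotated, and the record does not state whether the coding sequence is codon-optimised or truncated at the cytoplasmic tail. A separate cassette, in which the SV40 enhancer/early promoter drives the neomycin phosphotransferase gene followed by an SV40 poly(A) signal, would permit G418 selection of stably transfected cells, although the stated use relies on transient expression. Typically such a plasmid is co-transfected into producer cells with a viral packaging or backbone system so that the variant spike is incorporated on the particle surface, yielding pseudoviruses for entry and antibody neutralisation studies.
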