Features (pLannotate 1.2.2; 18 found; start..end, strand, type, name):
    170..1030    -  CDS            AmpR: β-lactamase; bla; confers resistance to ampicillin, carbenicillin, and related antibiotics
   1031..1135    -  promoter       AmpR promoter: bla
   1194..1246    -  misc_feature   bom (fragment): basis of mobility region from pBR322
   1401..1780    +  enhancer       CMV enhancer: human cytomegalovirus immediate early enhancer
   1781..1984    +  promoter       CMV promoter: human cytomegalovirus (CMV) immediate early promoter
   2111..5860    +  CDS            S (sequence partly withheld): SPIKE_SARS2 - Experimental evidence at protein level: Swiss-Prot protein existence level 1. [Spike glycoprotein]: May down-regulate host tetherin (BST2) by lysosomal degradation, thereby counteracting its antiviral activity. From Severe acute respiratory syndrome coronavirus 2 (2019-nCoV) (SARS-CoV-2).
   5972..6020    +  polyA_signal   HSV TK poly(A) signal: herpes simplex virus thymidine kinase polyadenylation signal (Cole and Stacy, 1985)
   6111..6127    -  polyA_signal   bGH poly(A) signal (fragment): bovine growth hormone polyadenylation signal
   6222..6650    +  rep_origin     f1 ori (sequence partly withheld): f1 bacteriophage origin of replication; arrow indicates direction of (+) strand synthesis
   6664..6993    +  promoter       SV40 promoter: SV40 enhancer and early promoter
   7060..7851    +  CDS            neo: KKA2_KLEPN - Also known as kan, nptII. Experimental evidence at protein level: Swiss-Prot protein existence level 1. Resistance to kanamycin, neomycin, paromomycin, ribostamycin, butirosin and gentamicin B. From Klebsiella pneumoniae.
   7877..8035    +  CDS            ble (fragment): BLE_KLEPN - Experimental evidence at protein level: Swiss-Prot protein existence level 1. Binding protein with a strong affinity to the bleomycin family of antibiotics. Binds to CL990; an antimitotic-antibiotic compound. From Klebsiella pneumoniae.
   8030..8151    +  polyA_signal   SV40 poly(A) signal: SV40 polyadenylation signal
   8224..8240    -  protein_bind   lac operator: The lac repressor binds to the lac operator to inhibit transcription in E. coli. This inhibition can be relieved by adding lactose or isopropyl-β-D-thiogalactopyranoside (IPTG). lac repressor encoded by lacI
   8248..8278    -  promoter       lac promoter: promoter for the E. coli lac operon
   8293..8314    -  protein_bind   CAP binding site: CAP binding activates transcription in the presence of cAMP. E. coli catabolite activator protein
   8327..8419    -  CDS            lacI (fragment): lac repressor; lacI; The lac repressor binds to the lac operator to inhibit transcription in E. coli. This inhibition can be relieved by adding lactose or isopropyl-β-D-thiogalactopyranoside (IPTG).
   8602..9190    -  rep_origin     ori: high-copy-number ColE1/pMB1/pBR322/pUC origin of replication
>Addgene plasmid #233342 | KP.3.1.1 | addgene full sequence | sequence record 472416 | Addgene NGS Result
AAGATCCTTTGATCTTTTCTACGGGGTCTGACGCTCAGTGGAACGAAAACTCACGTTAAGGGATTTTGGT
CATGAGATTATCAAAAAGGATCTTCACCTAGATCCTTTTAAATTAAAAATGAAGTTTTAAATCAATCTAA
AGTATATATGAGTAAACTTGGTCTGACAGTTACCAATGCTTAATCAGTGAGGCACCTATCTCAGCGATCT
GTCTATTTCGTTCATCCATAGTTGCCTGACTCCCCGTCGTGTAGATAACTACGATACGGGAGGGCTTACC
ATCTGGCCCCAGTGCTGCAATGATACCGCGAGACCCACGCTCACCGGCTCCAGATTTATCAGCAATAAAC
CAGCCAGCCGGAAGGGCCGAGCGCAGAAGTGGTCCTGCAACTTTATCCGCCTCCATCCAGTCTATTAATT
GTTGCCGGGAAGCTAGAGTAAGTAGTTCGCCAGTTAATAGTTTGCGCAACGTTGTTGCCATTGCTACAGG
CATCGTGGTGTCACGCTCGTCGTTTGGTATGGCTTCATTCAGCTCCGGTTCCCAACGATCAAGGCGAGTT
ACATGATCCCCCATGTTGTGCAAAAAAGCGGTTAGCTCCTTCGGTCCTCCGATCGTTGTCAGAAGTAAGT
TGGCCGCAGTGTTATCACTCATGGTTATGGCAGCACTGCATAATTCTCTTACTGTCATGCCATCCGTAAG
ATGCTTTTCTGTGACTGGTGAGTACTCAACCAAGTCATTCTGAGAATAGTGTATGCGGCGACCGAGTTGC
TCTTGCCCGGCGTCAATACGGGATAATACCGCGCCACATAGCAGAACTTTAAAAGTGCTCATCATTGGAA
AACGTTCTTCGGGGCGAAAACTCTCAAGGATCTTACCGCTGTTGAGATCCAGTTCGATGTAACCCACTCG
TGCACCCAACTGATCTTCAGCATCTTTTACTTTCACCAGCGTTTCTGGGTGAGCAAAAACAGGAAGGCAA
AATGCCGCAAAAAAGGGAATAAGGGCGACACGGAAATGTTGAATACTCATACTCTTCCTTTTTCAATATT
ATTGAAGCATTTATCAGGGTTATTGTCTCATGAGCGGATACATATTTGAATGTATTTAGAAAAATAAACA
AATAGGGGTTCCGCGCACATTTCCCCGAAAAGTGCCACCTGACGTCGACGGATCGGGAGATCTCCCGATC
CCCTATGGTGCACTCTCAGTACAATCTGCTCTGATGCCGCATAGTTAAGCCAGTATCTGCTCCCTGCTTG
TGTGTTGGAGGTCGCTGAGTAGTGCGCGAGCAAAATTTAAGCTACAACAAGGCAAGGCTTGACCGACAAT
TGCATGAAGAATCTGCTTAGGGTTAGGCGTTTTGCGCTGCTTCGCGATGTACGGGCCAGATATACGCGTT
GACATTGATTATTGACTAGTTATTAATAGTAATCAATTACGGGGTCATTAGTTCATAGCCCATATATGGA
GTTCCGCGTTACATAACTTACGGTAAATGGCCCGCCTGGCTGACCGCCCAACGACCCCCGCCCATTGACG
TCAATAATGACGTATGTTCCCATAGTAACGCCAATAGGGACTTTCCATTGACGTCAATGGGTGGAGTATT
TACGGTAAACTGCCCACTTGGCAGTACATCAAGTGTATCATATGCCAAGTACGCCCCCTATTGACGTCAA
TGACGGTAAATGGCCCGCCTGGCATTATGCCCAGTACATGACCTTATGGGACTTTCCTACTTGGCAGTAC
ATCTACGTATTAGTCATCGCTATTACCATGGTGATGCGGTTTTGGCAGTACATCAATGGGCGTGGATAGC
GGTTTGACTCACGGGGATTTCCAAGTCTCCACCCCATTGACGTCAATGGGAGTTTGTTTTGGCACCAAAA
TCAACGGGACTTTCCAAAATGTCGTAACAACTCCGCCCCATTGACGCAAATGGGCGGTAGGCGTGTACGG
TGGGAGGTCTATATAAGCAGAGCTCGTTTAGTGAACCGTCAGATCGCCTGGAGACGCCATCCACGCTGTT
TTGACCTCCATAGAAGACACCGGGACCGATCCAGCCTCCGGACTGAGCTCCTTAAGGTTAACTCTAGAGA
ATTCGGATCCATGTTTGTGTTCCTGGTGCTGCTGCCACTGGTGTCCAGCCAGTGTGTGATGCCTCTGTTC
AACCTGATCACCACGACCCAATCCTACACCAACTTCACCAGGGGAGTCTACTACCCTGACAAGGTGTTCA
GGTCCTCTGTGCTGCACCTCACCCAGGACCTGTTCCTGCCATTCTTCAGCAATGTGACCTGGTTCCATGC
CATCTCTGGCACCAATGGCACCAAGAGGTTTGACAACCCTGTGCTGCCATTCAATGATGGAGTCTACTTT
GCCAGCACAGAGAAGAGCAACATCATCAGGGGCTGGATTTTTGGCACCACCCTGGACAGCAAGACCCAGT
CCCTGCTGATTGTGAACAATGCCACCAATGTGTTCATTAAGGTGTGTGAGTTCCAGTTCTGTAATGACCC
ATTCCTGGACGTCTACCACAAGAACAACAAGTCCTGGATGGAGTCTGAGAGTGGAGTCTACTCCTCTGCC
AACAACTGTACCTTTGAATATGTGAGCCAACCATTCCTGATGGACTTGGAGGGCAAGCAGGGCAACTTCA
AGAACCTGAGGGAGTTTGTGTTCAAGAACATTGATGGCTACTTCAAGATTTACAGCAAACACACACCAAT
CATCGGTAGGGACTTTCCACAGGGCTTCTCTGCCTTGGAACCACTGGTGGACCTGCCAATTGGCATCAAC
ATCACCAGGTTCCAGACCCTGCTGGCTCTGAACAGGTCCTACCTGACACCTGGAGACTCCTCCTCTGGCT
GGACAGCAGGAGCAGCAGACTACTATGTGGGCTACCTCCAACCAAGGACCTTCCTGCTGAAATACAATGA
GAATGGCACCATCACAGATGCTGTGGACTGTGCCCTGGACCCACTGTCTGAGACCAAGTGTACCCTGAAA
TCCTTCACAGTGGAGAAGGGCATCTACCAGACCAGCAACTTCAGGGTCCAACCAACAGAGAGCATTGTGA
GGTTTCCAAACGTCACC
[582 nt withheld, positions 3098-3679]
AAGAGCACCAACCTGGTGAAGAACAAGTGTGTGAACTTCAACTTCAATGGACTGACAGGCACAGGAGTGC
TGACAAAGAGCAACAAGAAGTTCCTGCCATTCCAACAGTTTGGCAGGGACATTGTTGACACCACAGATGC
TGTGAGGGACCCACAGACCTTGGAGATTCTGGACATCACACCATGTTCCTTTGGAGGAGTGTCTGTGATT
ACACCTGGCACCAACACCAGCAACCAGGTGGCTGTGCTCTACCAGGGTGTGAACTGTACTGAGGTGTCTG
TGGCTATCCATGCTGACCAACTTACACCAACCTGGAGGGTCTACAGCACAGGCAGCAATGTGTTCCAGAC
CAGGGCTGGCTGTCTGATTGGAGCAGAGTATGTGAACAACTCCTATGAGTGTGACATCCCAATTGGAGCA
GGCGTCTGTGCCTCCTACCAGACCCAGACCAAGAGCCGTAGGAGGGCAAGGTCTGTGGCAAGCCAGAGCA
TCATTGCCTACACAATGAGTCTGGGAGCAGAGAACTCTGTGGCTTACAGCAACAACAGCATTGCCATCCC
AACCAACTTCACCATCTCTGTGACCACAGAAATTCTGCCTGTGAGTATGACCAAGACCTCTGTGGACTGT
ACAATGTATATCTGTGGAGACAGCACAGAGTGTAGCAACCTGCTGCTCCAATATGGCTCCTTCTGTACCC
AACTTAAGAGGGCTCTGACAGGCATTGCTGTGGAACAGGACAAGAACACCCAGGAGGTGTTTGCCCAGGT
GAAGCAGATTTACAAGACACCTCCAATCAAGTACTTTGGAGGCTTCAACTTCAGCCAGATTCTGCCTGAC
CCAAGCAAGCCAAGCAAGAGGTCCTTCATTGAGGACCTGCTGTTCAACAAGGTGACCCTGGCTGATGCTG
GCTTCATCAAGCAATATGGAGACTGTCTGGGAGACATTGCTGCAAGGGACCTGATTTGTGCCCAGAAGTT
CAATGGACTGACCGTGCTGCCTCCACTGCTGACAGATGAGATGATTGCCCAATACACCTCTGCCCTGCTG
GCTGGCACCATCACCTCTGGCTGGACCTTTGGAGCAGGAGCAGCCCTCCAAATCCCATTTGCTATGCAGA
TGGCTTACAGGTTCAATGGCATTGGAGTGACCCAGAATGTGCTCTATGAGAACCAGAAACTGATTGCCAA
CCAGTTCAACTCTGCCATTGGCAAGATTCAGGACTCCCTGTTCAGCACAGCCTCTGCCCTGGGCAAACTC
CAAGATGTGGTGAACCATAATGCCCAGGCTCTGAACACCCTGGTGAAGCAACTTTCCAGCAAGTTTGGAG
CCATCTCCTCTGTGCTGAATGACATCCTGAGCAGACTGGACAAGGTGGAGGCTGAGGTCCAGATTGACAG
ACTGATTACAGGCAGACTCCAATCCCTCCAAACCTATGTGACCCAACAACTTATCAGGGCTGCTGAGATT
AGGGCATCTGCCAACCTGGCTGCCACCAAGATGAGTGAGTGTGTGCTGGGACAAAGCAAGAGGGTGGACT
TCTGTGGCAAGGGCTACCACCTGATGAGTTTTCCACAGTCTGCCCCTCATGGAGTGGTGTTCCTGCATGT
GACCTATGTGCCTGCCCAGGAGAAGAACTTCACCACAGCCCCTGCCATCTGCCATGATGGCAAGGCTCAC
TTTCCAAGGGAGGGAGTGTTTGTGAGCAATGGCACCCACTGGTTTCTGACCCAGAGGAACTTCTATGAAC
CACAGATTATCACCACAGACAACACCTTTGTGTCTGGCAACTGTGATGTGGTGATTGGCATTGTGAACAA
CACAGTCTATGACCCACTCCAACTTGAACTGGACTCCTTCAAGGAGGAACTGGACAAATACTTCAAGAAC
CACACCAGCCCTGATGTGGACCTGGGAGACATCTCTGGCATCAATGCCTCTGTGGTGAACATCCAGAAGG
AGATTGACAGACTGAATGAGGTGGCTAAGAACCTGAATGAGTCCCTGATTGACCTCCAAGAACTGGGCAA
ATATGAACAATACATCAAGTGGCCATGGTACATCTGGCTGGGCTTCATTGCTGGACTGATTGCCATTGTG
ATGGTGACCATAATGCTGTGTTGTATGACCTCCTGTTGTTCCTGTCTGAAAGGCTGTTGTTCCTGTGGCT
CCTGTTGTAAGTGACTCGAGCCATGGAAGCTTGATATCTAACTGACTGAACCGGTGGTACCAAACGGGGG
AGGCTAACTGAAACACGGAAGGAGACAATACCGGAAGGAACCCGCGCTATGACGGCAATAAAAAGACAGA
ATAAAACGCACGGGTGTTGGGTCGTTTGTTCATAAACGCGGGGTTCGGTCCCAGGGCTGGCACTCTGTCG
ATACCCCACCGAGACCCCATTGGGGCCAATACGCCCGCGTTTCTTCCTTTTCCCCACCCCACCCCCCAAG
TTCGGGTGAAGGCCCAGGGCTCGCAGCCAACGTCGGGGCGGCAGGCCCTGCCATAGCAGATCTGCGCAGC
TGGGGCTCTAGGGGGTATCCCC
[124 nt withheld, positions 6222-6345]
C
[91 nt withheld, positions 6347-6437]
A
[49 nt withheld, positions 6439-6487]
CCTTTGACGTTGGAGTCCACGTTCTTT
[37 nt withheld, positions 6515-6551]
ACCCTATCTCGGTCTATTCTTTTGATTTATAAGGGATTTTGCCGATTTCGGCCTATTGGTTAAAAAATGA
GCTGATTTAACAAAAATTTAACGCGAATTAATTCTGTGGAATGTGTGTCAGTTAGGGTGTGGAAAGTCCC
CAGGCTCCCCAGCAGGCAGAAGTATGCAAAGCATGCATCTCAATTAGTCAGCAACCAGGTGTGGAAAGTC
CCCAGGCTCCCCAGCAGGCAGAAGTATGCAAAGCATGCATCTCAATTAGTCAGCAACCATAGTCCCGCCC
CTAACTCCGCCCATCCCGCCCCTAACTCCGCCCAGTTCCGCCCATTCTCCGCCCCATGGCTGACTAATTT
TTTTTATTTATGCAGAGGCCGAGGCCGCCTCTGCCTCTGAGCTATTCCAGAAGTAGTGAGGAGGCTTTTT
TGGAGGCCTAGGCTTTTGCAAAAAGCTCCCGGGAGCTTGTATATCCATTTTCGGATCTGATCAAGAGACA
GGATGAGGATCGTTTCGCATGATTGAACAAGATGGATTGCACGCAGGTTCTCCGGCCGCTTGGGTGGAGA
GGCTATTCGGCTATGACTGGGCACAACAGACAATCGGCTGCTCTGATGCCGCCGTGTTCCGGCTGTCAGC
GCAGGGGCGCCCGGTTCTTTTTGTCAAGACCGACCTGTCCGGTGCCCTGAATGAACTGCAGGACGAGGCA
GCGCGGCTATCGTGGCTGGCCACGACGGGCGTTCCTTGCGCAGCTGTGCTCGACGTTGTCACTGAAGCGG
GAAGGGACTGGCTGCTATTGGGCGAAGTGCCGGGGCAGGATCTCCTGTCATCTCACCTTGCTCCTGCCGA
GAAAGTATCCATCATGGCTGATGCAATGCGGCGGCTGCATACGCTTGATCCGGCTACCTGCCCATTCGAC
CACCAAGCGAAACATCGCATCGAGCGAGCACGTACTCGGATGGAAGCCGGTCTTGTCGATCAGGATGATC
TGGACGAAGAGCATCAGGGGCTCGCGCCAGCCGAACTGTTCGCCAGGCTCAAGGCGCGCATGCCCGACGG
CGAGGATCTCGTCGTGACCCATGGCGATGCCTGCTTGCCGAATATCATGGTGGAAAATGGCCGCTTTTCT
GGATTCATCGACTGTGGCCGGCTGGGTGTGGCGGACCGCTATCAGGACATAGCGTTGGCTACCCGTGATA
TTGCTGAAGAGCTTGGCGGCGAATGGGCTGACCGCTTCCTCGTGCTTTACGGTATCGCCGCTCCCGATTC
GCAGCGCATCGCCTTCTATCGCCTTCTTGACGAGTTCTTCTGAGCGGGACTCTGGGGTTCGCGAAATGAC
CGACCAAGCGACGCCCAACCTGCCATCACGAGATTTCGATTCCACCGCCGCCTTCTATGAAAGGTTGGGC
TTCGGAATCGTTTTCCGGGACGCCGGCTGGATGATCCTCCAGCGCGGGGATCTCATGCTGGAGTTCTTCG
CCCACCCCAACTTGTTTATTGCAGCTTATAATGGTTACAAATAAAGCAATAGCATCACAAATTTCACAAA
TAAAGCATTTTTTTCACTGCATTCTAGTTGTGGTTTGTCCAAACTCATCAATGTATCTTATCATGTCTGT
ATACCGTCGACCTCTAGCTAGAGCTTGGCGTAATCATGGTCATAGCTGTTTCCTGTGTGAAATTGTTATC
CGCTCACAATTCCACACAACATACGAGCCGGAAGCATAAAGTGTAAAGCCTGGGGTGCCTAATGAGTGAG
CTAACTCACATTAATTGCGTTGCGCTCACTGCCCGCTTTCCAGTCGGGAAACCTGTCGTGCCAGCTGCAT
TAATGAATCGGCCAACGCGCGGGGAGAGGCGGTTTGCGTATTGGGCGCTCTTCCGCTTCCTCGCTCACTG
ACTCGCTGCGCTCGGTCGTTCGGCTGCGGCGAGCGGTATCAGCTCACTCAAAGGCGGTAATACGGTTATC
CACAGAATCAGGGGATAACGCAGGAAAGAACATGTGAGCAAAAGGCCAGCAAAAGGCCAGGAACCGTAAA
AAGGCCGCGTTGCTGGCGTTTTTCCATAGGCTCCGCCCCCCTGACGAGCATCACAAAAATCGACGCTCAA
GTCAGAGGTGGCGAAACCCGACAGGACTATAAAGATACCAGGCGTTTCCCCCTGGAAGCTCCCTCGTGCG
CTCTCCTGTTCCGACCCTGCCGCTTACCGGATACCTGTCCGCCTTTCTCCCTTCGGGAAGCGTGGCGCTT
TCTCATAGCTCACGCTGTAGGTATCTCAGTTCGGTGTAGGTCGTTCGCTCCAAGCTGGGCTGTGTGCACG
AACCCCCCGTTCAGCCCGACCGCTGCGCCTTATCCGGTAACTATCGTCTTGAGTCCAACCCGGTAAGACA
CGACTTATCGCCACTGGCAGCAGCCACTGGTAACAGGATTAGCAGAGCGAGGTATGTAGGCGGTGCTACA
GAGTTCTTGAAGTGGTGGCCTAACTACGGCTACACTAGAAGAACAGTATTTGGTATCTGCGCTCTGCTGA
AGCCAGTTACCTTCGGAAAAAGAGTTGGTAGCTCTTGATCCGGCAAACAAACCACCGCTGGTAGCGGTGG
TTTTTTTGTTTGCAAGCAGCAGATTACGCGCAGAAAAAAAGGATCTCAAG
